Addgene plasmid #77869: TAF1 gRNA (BRDN0001147230)
Purpose: 3rd generation lentiviral gRNA plasmid targeting human TAF1
Depositing lab: John Doench & David Root. Depositing organization: Broad Institute. Publication: Optimized sgRNA design to maximize activity and minimize off-target effects of CRISPR-Cas9. Doench JG, Fusi N, Sullender M, Hegde M, Vaimberg EW, Donovan KF, Smith I, Tothova Z, Wilen C, Orchard R, Virgin HW, Listgarten J, Root DE. Nat Biotechnol. 2016 Jan 18. doi: 10.1038/nbt.3437. PubMed 26780180.
Backbone
  Vector backbone: lentiGuide-Puro
  Backbone manufacturer: Zhang Lab (Addgene plasmid # 52963)
  Vector type: Mammalian Expression, Lentiviral, CRISPR
  Selectable markers: Puromycin
Growth in bacteria
  Bacterial resistance: Ampicillin, 100 μg/mL
  Growth temperature: 37°C
  Growth strain: DH5alpha
  Copy number: High Copy
Gene/Insert
  Gene/Insert name: TAF1 (alt names: TAF1; NM_001286074.1)
  gRNA/shRNA sequence: TATTATTATCCCAAGCAACA
  Species: H. sapiens (human)
  Entrez Gene: TAF1 (a.k.a. BA2R, CCG1, CCGS, DYT3, DYT3/TAF1, KAT4, MRXS33, N-TAF1, NSCL2, OF, P250, TAF(II)250, TAF2A, TAFII-250, TAFII250, XDP)
  Promoter: hU6
  Cloning method: Unknown
  Sequencing primers: 5′ U6-F; 3′ pS2-R
Terms and licenses: Academic/Nonprofit Terms; Industry Terms: Not Available to Industry
Depositor comments: The gRNA was designed to target the following Genbank reference sequence(s): NM_001286074.1,NM_004606.4,NM_138923.3. Note that this plasmid does NOT contain Cas9. It should be used in conjunction with lentiCas9-Blast (Addgene #52962) or otherwise with cell lines already expressing Cas9. Browse the full kinome gRNA library at http://www.addgene.org/pooled-library/broadgpp-human-kinome/ or visit http://www.broadinstitute.org/rnai/public/ for detailed protocols and information.
How to cite: TAF1 gRNA (BRDN0001147230) was a gift from John Doench & David Root (Addgene plasmid # 77869 ; http://n2t.net/addgene:77869 ; RRID:Addgene_77869)
