[The description below was written by a language model from this plasmid's Addgene catalogue record and pLannotate feature annotations shown in this document.]
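Description:
TAF1 gRNA (BRDN0001147230) is a third-generation lentiviral CRISPR guide plasmid built on the lentiGuide-Puro backbone and designed to target human TAF1, the gene encoding the largest TFIID subunit (TAFII250). It is about 8.3 kb and is propagated in E. coli as a high-copy plasmid through a ColE1/pUC-type origin with ampicillin selection from the β-lactamase gene. An f1 origin and remnants of a lac/T7/T3 cloning region are also carried in the bacterial backbone.

The lentiviral transfer cassette begins with an RSV promoter fused to a truncated HIV-1 5' LTR, which makes genomic RNA production Tat-independent. This is followed by the Ψ packaging signal with a partial gag sequence and the Rev response element for nuclear export of the full-length transcript. A human U6 RNA polymerase III promoter then drives the TAF1-specific spacer joined to the Streptococcus pyogenes guide RNA scaffold. A cPPT/CTS element lies downstream. Next, an EF-1α core promoter with its intron A expresses puromycin N-acetyltransferase, allowing selection of transduced mammalian cells. A WPRE enhances transcript expression, and the cassette ends in a self-inactivating ΔU3 3' LTR. An SV40 polyadenylation signal and SV40 origin sit just outside it.

The plasmid does not encode Cas9, so it is meant to be used with a separate Cas9 lentivector or in cells that already express Cas9, where the guide directs cleavage and knockout of TAF1. The guide was designed against several TAF1 reference transcripts and belongs to a human kinome gRNA collection produced with optimized sgRNA design rules.
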