Features (pLannotate 1.2.2; 29 found; start..end, strand, type, name):
     14..80      +  CDS            small t antigen (fragment): SV40 (simian virus 40) small t antigen
    106..317     +  promoter       EF-1α core promoter: core promoter for human elongation factor EF-1α
    318..1256    +  intron         EF-1α intron A: intron upstream of the start codon of human EF-1α
   1278..1877    +  CDS            PuroR (fragment): puromycin N-acetyltransferase; pac from Streptomyces; confers resistance to puromycin
   1893..2481    +  misc_feature   WPRE: woodchuck hepatitis virus posttranscriptional regulatory element
   2532..2551    +  misc_feature   cPPT/CTS (fragment): central polypurine tract and central termination sequence of HIV-1
   2553..2786    +  LTR            3' LTR (ΔU3): self-inactivating 3' long terminal repeat (LTR) from HIV-1
   2864..2985    +  polyA_signal   SV40 poly(A) signal: SV40 polyadenylation signal
   3025..3160    +  rep_origin     SV40 ori: SV40 origin of replication
   3181..3199    -  promoter       T7 promoter: promoter for bacteriophage T7 RNA polymerase
   3207..3362    +  CDS            lacZα (fragment): LacZα fragment of β-galactosidase; lacZ fragment
   3367..3795    +  rep_origin     f1 ori (sequence partly withheld): f1 bacteriophage origin of replication; arrow indicates direction of (+) strand synthesis
   3848..3952    +  promoter       AmpR promoter: bla
   3953..4813    +  CDS            AmpR: β-lactamase; bla; confers resistance to ampicillin, carbenicillin, and related antibiotics
   4984..5572    +  rep_origin     ori: high-copy-number ColE1/pMB1/pBR322/pUC origin of replication
   5755..5847    +  CDS            lacI (fragment): lac repressor; lacI; The lac repressor binds to the lac operator to inhibit transcription in E. coli. This inhibition can be relieved by adding lactose or isopropyl-β-D-thiogalactopyranoside (IPTG).
   5860..5881    +  protein_bind   CAP binding site: CAP binding activates transcription in the presence of cAMP. E. coli catabolite activator protein
   5896..5926    +  promoter       lac promoter: promoter for the E. coli lac operon
   5934..5950    +  protein_bind   lac operator: The lac repressor binds to the lac operator to inhibit transcription in E. coli. This inhibition can be relieved by adding lactose or isopropyl-β-D-thiogalactopyranoside (IPTG). lac repressor encoded by lacI
   5995..6013    +  promoter       T3 promoter: promoter for bacteriophage T3 RNA polymerase
   6041..6267    +  promoter       RSV promoter: Rous sarcoma virus enhancer/promoter
   6268..6448    +  LTR            5' LTR (truncated): truncated 5' long terminal repeat (LTR) from HIV-1
   6495..6620    +  misc_feature   HIV-1 Ψ: packaging signal of human immunodeficiency virus type 1
   6604..6967    +  CDS            HIV-1 gag (fragment): gag protein from human immunodeficiency virus 1; gag
   7113..7346    +  misc_feature   RRE: The Rev response element (RRE) of HIV-1 allows for Rev-dependent mRNA export from the nucleus to the cytoplasm.
   7723..7749    +  CDS            Rev (fragment): human immunodeficiency virus 1 (HIV-1) Rev protein; rev; enhances nuclear export of unspliced and incompletely spliced viral mRNAs
   7753..7993    +  promoter       U6 promoter: RNA polymerase III promoter for human U6 snRNA
   8023..8098    +  misc_RNA       gRNA scaffold: guide RNA scaffold for the Streptococcus pyogenes CRISPR/Cas9 system
   8154..8271    +  misc_feature   cPPT/CTS: central polypurine tract and central termination sequence of HIV-1
>Addgene plasmid #77869 | TAF1 gRNA (BRDN0001147230) | addgene full sequence | sequence record 188556 | Addgene Assembled Sequence
CCCGGGTGCAAAGATGGATAAAGTTTTAAACAGAGAGGAATCTTTGCAGCTAATGGACCTTCTAGGTCTT
GAAAGGAGTGGGAATTGGCTCCGGTGCCCGTCAGTGGGCAGAGCGCACATCGCCCACAGTCCCCGAGAAG
TTGGGGGGAGGGGTCGGCAATTGATCCGGTGCCTAGAGAAGGTGGCGCGGGGTAAACTGGGAAAGTGATG
TCGTGTACTGGCTCCGCCTTTTTCCCGAGGGTGGGGGAGAACCGTATATAAGTGCAGTAGTCGCCGTGAA
CGTTCTTTTTCGCAACGGGTTTGCCGCCAGAACACAGGTAAGTGCCGTGTGTGGTTCCCGCGGGCCTGGC
CTCTTTACGGGTTATGGCCCTTGCGTGCCTTGAATTACTTCCACCTGGCTGCAGTACGTGATTCTTGATC
CCGAGCTTCGGGTTGGAAGTGGGTGGGAGAGTTCGAGGCCTTGCGCTTAAGGAGCCCCTTCGCCTCGTGC
TTGAGTTGAGGCCTGGCCTGGGCGCTGGGGCCGCCGCGTGCGAATCTGGTGGCACCTTCGCGCCTGTCTC
GCTGCTTTCGATAAGTCTCTAGCCATTTAAAATTTTTGATGACCTGCTGCGACGCTTTTTTTCTGGCAAG
ATAGTCTTGTAAATGCGGGCCAAGATCTGCACACTGGTATTTCGGTTTTTGGGGCCGCGGGCGGCGACGG
GGCCCGTGCGTCCCAGCGCACATGTTCGGCGAGGCGGGGCCTGCGAGCGCGGCCACCGAGAATCGGACGG
GGGTAGTCTCAAGCTGGCCGGCCTGCTCTGGTGCCTGGCCTCGCGCCGCCGTGTATCGCCCCGCCCTGGG
CGGCAAGGCTGGCCCGGTCGGCACCAGTTGCGTGAGCGGAAAGATGGCCGCTTCCCGGCCCTGCTGCAGG
GAGCTCAAAATGGAGGACGCGGCGCTCGGGAGAGCGGGCGGGTGAGTCACCCACACAAAGGAAAAGGGCC
TTTCCGTCCTCAGCCGTCGCTTCATGTGACTCCACGGAGTACCGGGCGCCGTCCAGGCACCTCGATTAGT
TCTCGAGCTTTTGGAGTACGTCGTCTTTAGGTTGGGGGGAGGGGTTTTATGCGATGGAGTTTCCCCACAC
TGAGTGGGTGGAGACTGAAGTTAGGCCAGCTTGGCACTTGATGTAATTCTCCTTGGAATTTGCCCTTTTT
GAGTTTGGATCTTGGTTCATTCTCAAGCCTCAGACAGTGGTTCAAAGTTTTTTTCTTCCATTTCAGGTGT
CGTGACGTACGGCCACCATGACCGAGTACAAGCCCACGGTGCGCCTCGCCACCCGCGACGACGTCCCCAG
GGCCGTACGCACCCTCGCCGCCGCGTTCGCCGACTACCCCGCCACGCGCCACACCGTCGATCCGGACCGC
CACATCGAGCGGGTCACCGAGCTGCAAGAACTCTTCCTCACGCGCGTCGGGCTCGACATCGGCAAGGTGT
GGGTCGCGGACGACGGCGCCGCCGTGGCGGTCTGGACCACGCCGGAGAGCGTCGAAGCGGGGGCGGTGTT
CGCCGAGATCGGCCCGCGCATGGCCGAGTTGAGCGGTTCCCGGCTGGCCGCGCAGCAACAGATGGAAGGC
CTCCTGGCGCCGCACCGGCCCAAGGAGCCCGCGTGGTTCCTGGCCACCGTCGGAGTCTCGCCCGACCACC
AGGGCAAGGGTCTGGGCAGCGCCGTCGTGCTCCCCGGAGTGGAGGCGGCCGAGCGCGCCGGGGTGCCCGC
CTTCCTGGAGACCTCCGCGCCCCGCAACCTCCCCTTCTACGAGCGGCTCGGCTTCACCGTCACCGCCGAC
GTCGAGGTGCCCGAAGGACCGCGCACCTGGTGCATGACCCGCAAGCCCGGTGCCTGAACGCGTTAAGTCG
ACAATCAACCTCTGGATTACAAAATTTGTGAAAGATTGACTGGTATTCTTAACTATGTTGCTCCTTTTAC
GCTATGTGGATACGCTGCTTTAATGCCTTTGTATCATGCTATTGCTTCCCGTATGGCTTTCATTTTCTCC
TCCTTGTATAAATCCTGGTTGCTGTCTCTTTATGAGGAGTTGTGGCCCGTTGTCAGGCAACGTGGCGTGG
TGTGCACTGTGTTTGCTGACGCAACCCCCACTGGTTGGGGCATTGCCACCACCTGTCAGCTCCTTTCCGG
GACTTTCGCTTTCCCCCTCCCTATTGCCACGGCGGAACTCATCGCCGCCTGCCTTGCCCGCTGCTGGACA
GGGGCTCGGCTGTTGGGCACTGACAATTCCGTGGTGTTGTCGGGGAAATCATCGTCCTTTCCTTGGCTGC
TCGCCTGTGTTGCCACCTGGATTCTGCGCGGGACGTCCTTCTGCTACGTCCCTTCGGCCCTCAATCCAGC
GGACCTTCCTTCCCGCGGCCTGCTGCCGGCTCTGCGGCCTCTTCCGCGTCTTCGCCTTCGCCCTCAGACG
AGTCGGATCTCCCTTTGGGCCGCCTCCCCGCGTCGACTTTAAGACCAATGACTTACAAGGCAGCTGTAGA
TCTTAGCCACTTTTTAAAAGAAAAGGGGGGACTGGAAGGGCTAATTCACTCCCAACGAAGACAAGATCTG
CTTTTTGCTTGTACTGGGTCTCTCTGGTTAGACCAGATCTGAGCCTGGGAGCTCTCTGGCTAACTAGGGA
ACCCACTGCTTAAGCCTCAATAAAGCTTGCCTTGAGTGCTTCAAGTAGTGTGTGCCCGTCTGTTGTGTGA
CTCTGGTAACTAGAGATCCCTCAGACCCTTTTAGTCAGTGTGGAAAATCTCTAGCAGTACGTATAGTAGT
TCATGTCATCTTATTATTCAGTATTTATAACTTGCAAAGAAATGAATATCAGAGAGTGAGAGGAACTTGT
TTATTGCAGCTTATAATGGTTACAAATAAAGCAATAGCATCACAAATTTCACAAATAAAGCATTTTTTTC
ACTGCATTCTAGTTGTGGTTTGTCCAAACTCATCAATGTATCTTATCATGTCTGGCTCTAGCTATCCCGC
CCCTAACTCCGCCCATCCCGCCCCTAACTCCGCCCAGTTCCGCCCATTCTCCGCCCCATGGCTGACTAAT
TTTTTTTATTTATGCAGAGGCCGAGGCCGCCTCGGCCTCTGAGCTATTCCAGAAGTAGTGAGGAGGCTTT
TTTGGAGGCCTAGGGACGTACCCAATTCGCCCTATAGTGAGTCGTATTACGCGCGCTCACTGGCCGTCGT
TTTACAACGTCGTGACTGGGAAAACCCTGGCGTTACCCAACTTAATCGCCTTGCAGCACATCCCCCTTTC
GCCAGCTGGCGTAATAGCGAAGAGGCCCGCACCGATCGCCCTTCCCAACAGTTGCGCAGCCTGAATGGCG
AATGGG
[124 nt withheld, positions 3367-3490]
C
[91 nt withheld, positions 3492-3582]
A
[49 nt withheld, positions 3584-3632]
CCTTTGACGTTGGAGTCCACGTTCTTT
[37 nt withheld, positions 3660-3696]
ACCCTATCTCGGTCTATTCTTTTGATTTATAAGGGATTTTGCCGATTTCGGCCTATTGGTTAAAAAATGA
GCTGATTTAACAAAAATTTAACGCGAATTTTAACAAAATATTAACGCTTACAATTTAGGTGGCACTTTTC
GGGGAAATGTGCGCGGAACCCCTATTTGTTTATTTTTCTAAATACATTCAAATATGTATCCGCTCATGAG
ACAATAACCCTGATAAATGCTTCAATAATATTGAAAAAGGAAGAGTATGAGTATTCAACATTTCCGTGTC
GCCCTTATTCCCTTTTTTGCGGCATTTTGCCTTCCTGTTTTTGCTCACCCAGAAACGCTGGTGAAAGTAA
AAGATGCTGAAGATCAGTTGGGTGCACGAGTGGGTTACATCGAACTGGATCTCAACAGCGGTAAGATCCT
TGAGAGTTTTCGCCCCGAAGAACGTTTTCCAATGATGAGCACTTTTAAAGTTCTGCTATGTGGCGCGGTA
TTATCCCGTATTGACGCCGGGCAAGAGCAACTCGGTCGCCGCATACACTATTCTCAGAATGACTTGGTTG
AGTACTCACCAGTCACAGAAAAGCATCTTACGGATGGCATGACAGTAAGAGAATTATGCAGTGCTGCCAT
AACCATGAGTGATAACACTGCGGCCAACTTACTTCTGACAACGATCGGAGGACCGAAGGAGCTAACCGCT
TTTTTGCACAACATGGGGGATCATGTAACTCGCCTTGATCGTTGGGAACCGGAGCTGAATGAAGCCATAC
CAAACGACGAGCGTGACACCACGATGCCTGTAGCAATGGCAACAACGTTGCGCAAACTATTAACTGGCGA
ACTACTTACTCTAGCTTCCCGGCAACAATTAATAGACTGGATGGAGGCGGATAAAGTTGCAGGACCACTT
CTGCGCTCGGCCCTTCCGGCTGGCTGGTTTATTGCTGATAAATCTGGAGCCGGTGAGCGTGGGTCTCGCG
GTATCATTGCAGCACTGGGGCCAGATGGTAAGCCCTCCCGTATCGTAGTTATCTACACGACGGGGAGTCA
GGCAACTATGGATGAACGAAATAGACAGATCGCTGAGATAGGTGCCTCACTGATTAAGCATTGGTAACTG
TCAGACCAAGTTTACTCATATATACTTTAGATTGATTTAAAACTTCATTTTTAATTTAAAAGGATCTAGG
TGAAGATCCTTTTTGATAATCTCATGACCAAAATCCCTTAACGTGAGTTTTCGTTCCACTGAGCGTCAGA
CCCCGTAGAAAAGATCAAAGGATCTTCTTGAGATCCTTTTTTTCTGCGCGTAATCTGCTGCTTGCAAACA
AAAAAACCACCGCTACCAGCGGTGGTTTGTTTGCCGGATCAAGAGCTACCAACTCTTTTTCCGAAGGTAA
CTGGCTTCAGCAGAGCGCAGATACCAAATACTGTTCTTCTAGTGTAGCCGTAGTTAGGCCACCACTTCAA
GAACTCTGTAGCACCGCCTACATACCTCGCTCTGCTAATCCTGTTACCAGTGGCTGCTGCCAGTGGCGAT
AAGTCGTGTCTTACCGGGTTGGACTCAAGACGATAGTTACCGGATAAGGCGCAGCGGTCGGGCTGAACGG
GGGGTTCGTGCACACAGCCCAGCTTGGAGCGAACGACCTACACCGAACTGAGATACCTACAGCGTGAGCT
ATGAGAAAGCGCCACGCTTCCCGAAGGGAGAAAGGCGGACAGGTATCCGGTAAGCGGCAGGGTCGGAACA
GGAGAGCGCACGAGGGAGCTTCCAGGGGGAAACGCCTGGTATCTTTATAGTCCTGTCGGGTTTCGCCACC
TCTGACTTGAGCGTCGATTTTTGTGATGCTCGTCAGGGGGGCGGAGCCTATGGAAAAACGCCAGCAACGC
GGCCTTTTTACGGTTCCTGGCCTTTTGCTGGCCTTTTGCTCACATGTTCTTTCCTGCGTTATCCCCTGAT
TCTGTGGATAACCGTATTACCGCCTTTGAGTGAGCTGATACCGCTCGCCGCAGCCGAACGACCGAGCGCA
GCGAGTCAGTGAGCGAGGAAGCGGAAGAGCGCCCAATACGCAAACCGCCTCTCCCCGCGCGTTGGCCGAT
TCATTAATGCAGCTGGCACGACAGGTTTCCCGACTGGAAAGCGGGCAGTGAGCGCAACGCAATTAATGTG
AGTTAGCTCACTCATTAGGCACCCCAGGCTTTACACTTTATGCTTCCGGCTCGTATGTTGTGTGGAATTG
TGAGCGGATAACAATTTCACACAGGAAACAGCTATGACCATGATTACGCCAAGCGCGCAATTAACCCTCA
CTAAAGGGAACAAAAGCTGGAGCTGCAAGCTTAATGTAGTCTTATGCAATACTCTTGTAGTCTTGCAACA
TGGTAACGATGAGTTAGCAACATGCCTTACAAGGAGAGAAAAAGCACCGTGCATGCCGATTGGTGGAAGT
AAGGTGGTACGATCGTGCCTTATTAGGAAGGCAACAGACGGGTCTGACATGGATTGGACGAACCACTGAA
TTGCCGCATTGCAGAGATATTGTATTTAAGTGCCTAGCTCGATACATAAACGGGTCTCTCTGGTTAGACC
AGATCTGAGCCTGGGAGCTCTCTGGCTAACTAGGGAACCCACTGCTTAAGCCTCAATAAAGCTTGCCTTG
AGTGCTTCAAGTAGTGTGTGCCCGTCTGTTGTGTGACTCTGGTAACTAGAGATCCCTCAGACCCTTTTAG
TCAGTGTGGAAAATCTCTAGCAGTGGCGCCCGAACAGGGACTTGAAAGCGAAAGGGAAACCAGAGGAGCT
CTCTCGACGCAGGACTCGGCTTGCTGAAGCGCGCACGGCAAGAGGCGAGGGGCGGCGACTGGTGAGTACG
CCAAAAATTTTGACTAGCGGAGGCTAGAAGGAGAGAGATGGGTGCGAGAGCGTCAGTATTAAGCGGGGGA
GAATTAGATCGCGATGGGAAAAAATTCGGTTAAGGCCAGGGGGAAAGAAAAAATATAAATTAAAACATAT
AGTATGGGCAAGCAGGGAGCTAGAACGATTCGCAGTTAATCCTGGCCTGTTAGAAACATCAGAAGGCTGT
AGACAAATACTGGGACAGCTACAACCATCCCTTCAGACAGGATCAGAAGAACTTAGATCATTATATAATA
CAGTAGCAACCCTCTATTGTGTGCATCAAAGGATAGAGATAAAAGACACCAAGGAAGCTTTAGACAAGAT
AGAGGAAGAGCAAAACAAAAGTAAGACCACCGCACAGCAAGCGGCCGCTGATCTTCAGACCTGGAGGAGG
AGATATGAGGGACAATTGGAGAAGTGAATTATATAAATATAAAGTAGTAAAAATTGAACCATTAGGAGTA
GCACCCACCAAGGCAAAGAGAAGAGTGGTGCAGAGAGAAAAAAGAGCAGTGGGAATAGGAGCTTTGTTCC
TTGGGTTCTTGGGAGCAGCAGGAAGCACTATGGGCGCAGCGTCAATGACGCTGACGGTACAGGCCAGACA
ATTATTGTCTGGTATAGTGCAGCAGCAGAACAATTTGCTGAGGGCTATTGAGGCGCAACAGCATCTGTTG
CAACTCACAGTCTGGGGCATCAAGCAGCTCCAGGCAAGAATCCTGGCTGTGGAAAGATACCTAAAGGATC
AACAGCTCCTGGGGATTTGGGGTTGCTCTGGAAAACTCATTTGCACCACTGCTGTGCCTTGGAATGCTAG
TTGGAGTAATAAATCTCTGGAACAGATTTGGAATCACACGACCTGGATGGAGTGGGACAGAGAAATTAAC
AATTACACAAGCTTAATACACTCCTTAATTGAAGAATCGCAAAACCAGCAAGAAAAGAATGAACAAGAAT
TATTGGAATTAGATAAATGGGCAAGTTTGTGGAATTGGTTTAACATAACAAATTGGCTGTGGTATATAAA
ATTATTCATAATGATAGTAGGAGGCTTGGTAGGTTTAAGAATAGTTTTTGCTGTACTTTCTATAGTGAAT
AGAGTTAGGCAGGGATATTCACCATTATCGTTTCAGACCCACCTCCCAACCCCGAGGGGACCCAGAGAGG
GCCTATTTCCCATGATTCCTTCATATTTGCATATACGATACAAGGCTGTTAGAGAGATAATTAGAATTAA
TTTGACTGTAAACACAAAGATATTAGTACAAAATACGTGACGTAGAAAGTAATAATTTCTTGGGTAGTTT
GCAGTTTTAAAATTATGTTTTAAAATGGACTATCATATGCTTACCGTAACTTGAAAGTATTTCGATTTCT
TGGCTTTATATATCTTGTGGAAAGGACGAAACACCGTATTATTATCCCAAGCAACAGTTTTAGAGCTAGA
AATAGCAAGTTAAAATAAGGCTAGTCCGTTATCAACTTGAAAAAGTGGCACCGAGTCGGTGCTTTTTTAA
GCTTGGCGTAACTAGATCTTGAGACAAATGGCAGTATTCATCCACAATTTTAAAAGAAAAGGGGGGATTG
GGGGGTACAGTGCAGGGGAAAGAATAGTAGACATAATAGCAACAGACATACAAACTAAAGAATTACAAAA
ACAAATTACAAAAATTCAAAATTTTCGGGTTTATTACAGGGACAGCAGAGATCCACTTTGGCGCCGGCTC
GAGGGGG
