>Addgene plasmid #77869 | TAF1 gRNA (BRDN0001147230) | depositor partial sequence | sequence record 145329 | Target Sequence
TATTATTATCCCAAGCAACA
