>Addgene plasmid #77869 | TAF1 gRNA (BRDN0001147230) | addgene partial sequence | sequence record 188555 | hU6-F
AAAGTAATAATTTCTTGGGTAGTTTGCAGTTTTAAAATTATGTTTTAAAATGGACTATCATATGCTTACC
GTAACTTGAAAGTATTTCGATTTCTTGGCTTTATATATCTTGTGGAAAGGACGAAACACCGTATTATTAT
CCCAAGCAACAGTTTTAGAGCTAGAAATAGCAAGTTAAAATAAGGCTAGTCCGTTATCAACTTGAAAAAG
TGGCACCGAGTCGGTGCTTTTTTAAGCTTGGCGTAACTAGATCTTGAGACAAATGGCAGTATTCATCCAC
AATTTTAAAAGAAAAGGGGGGATTGGGGGGTACAGTGCAGGGGAAAGAATAGTAGACATAATAGCAACAG
ACATACAAACTAAAGAATTACAAAAACAAATTACAAAAATTCAAAATTTTCGGGTTTATTACAGGGACAG
CAGAGATCCACTTTGGCGCCGGCTCGAGGGGGCCCGGGTGCAAAGATGGATAAAGTTTTAAACAGAGAGG
AATCTTTGCAGCTAATGGACCTTCTAGGTCTTGAAAGGAGTGGGAATTGGCTCCGGTGCCCGTCAGTGGG
CAGAGCGCAC
